>Addgene plasmid #158834 | JGI_018313 | addgene full sequence | sequence record 318283 | Addgene NGS Result
GACCGTGTTCGCCCTCCCGGCCGAAAACCTCTATTTTCAGGGACATCATCACCATCACCATCACCACTGA
CAGCTATGACCATGATTACGCCAAGCTTGCATGCCTGCAGGTCGACTCTAGAGGATCCCCGGGTACCGAG
CTCGAATTCACTGGCCGTCGTTTTACAACGTCGTGACTGGGAAAACCCTGGCGTTACCCAACTTAATCGC
CTTGCAGCACATCCCCCTTTCGCCAGCTGGCGTAATAGCGAAGAGGCCCGCACCGATCGCCCTTCCCAAC
AGTTGCGCAGCCTGAATGGCGAATGGCGCCTGATGCGGTATTTTCTCCTTACGCATCTGTGCGGTATTTC
ACACCGCATATGGTGCACTCTCAGTACAATCTGCTCTGATGCCGCATAGTTAAGCCAGCCCCGACACCCG
CCAACACCCGCTGACGCGCCCTGACGGGCTTGTATGCTCCCGGCATCCGCTTACAGACAAGCTGTGACCG
TCTCCGGGAGCTGCATGTGTCAGAGGTTTTCACCGTCATCACCGAAACGCGCGAGACGAAAGGGCCTCGT
GATACGCCTATTTTTATAGGTTAATGTCATGATAATAATGGTTTCTTAGCACCCTTTCTCGGTCCTTCAA
CGTTCCTGACAACGAGCCTCCTTTTCGCCAATCCATCGACAATCACCGCGAGTCCCTGCTCGAACGCTGC
GTCCGGACCGGCTTCGTCGAAGGCGTCTATCGCGGCCCGCAACAGCGGCGAGAGCGGAGCCTGTTCAACG
GTGCCGCCGCGCTCGCCGGCATCGCTGTCGCCGGCCTGCTCCTCAAGCACGGCCCCAACAGTGAAGTAGC
TGATTGTCATCAGCGCATTGACGGCGTCCCCGGCCGAAAAACCCGCCTCGCAGAGGAAGCGAAGCTGCGC
GTCGGCCGTTTCCATCTGCGGTGCGCCCGGTCGCGTGCCGGCATGGATGCGCGCGCCATCGCGGTAGGCG
AGCAGCGCCTGCCTGAAGCTGCGGGCATTCCCGATCAGAAATGAGCGCCAGTCGTCGTCGGCTCTCGGCA
CCGAATGCGTATGATTCTCCGCCAGCATGGCTTCGGCCAGTGCGTCGAGCAGCGCCCGCTTGTTCCTGAA
GTGCCAGTAAAGCGCCGGCTGCTGAACCCCCAACCGTTCCGCCAGTTTGCGTGTCGTCAGACCGTCTACG
CCGACCTCGTTCAACAGGTCCAGGGCGGCACGGATCACTGTATTCGGCTGCAACTTTGTCATGCTTGACA
CTTTATCACTGATAAACATAATATGTCCACCAACTTATCAGTGATAAAGAATCCGCGCGTTCAATCGGAC
CAGCGGAGGCTGGTCCGGAGGCCAGACGTGAAACCCAACATACCCCTGATCGTAATTCTGAGCACTGTCG
CGCTCGACGCTGTCGGCATCGGCCTGATTATGCCGGTGCTGCCGGGCCTCCTGCGCGATCTGGTTCACTC
GAACGACGTCACCGCCCACTATGGCATTCTGCTGGCGCTGTATGCGTTGGTGCAATTTGCCTGCGCACCT
GTGCTGGGCGCGCTGTCGGATCGTTTCGGGCGGCGGCCAATCTTGCTCGTCTCGCTGGCCGGCGCCACTG
TCGACTACGCCATCATGGCGACAGCGCCTTTCCTTTGGGTTCTCTATATCGGGCGGATCGTGGCCGGCAT
CACCGGGGCGACTGGGGCGGTAGCCGGCGCTTATATTGCCGATATCACTGATGGCGATGAGCGCGCGCGG
CACTTCGGCTTCATGAGCGCCTGTTTCGGGTTCGGGATGGTCGCGGGACCTGTGCTCGGTGGGCTGATGG
GCGGTTTCTCCCCCCACGCTCCGTTCTTCGCCGCGGCAGCCTTGAACGGCCTCAATTTCCTGACGGGCTG
TTTCCTTTTGCCGGAGTCGCACAAAGGCGAACGCCGGCCGTTACGCCGGGAGGCTCTCAACCCGCTCGCT
TCGTTCCGGTGGGCCCGGGGCATGACCGTCGTCGCCGCCCTGATGGCGGTCTTCTTCATCATGCAACTTG
TCGGACAGGTGCCGGCCGCGCTTTGGGTCATTTTCGGCGAGGATCGCTTTCACTGGGACGCGACCACGAT
CGGCATTTCGCTTGCCGCATTTGGCATTCTGCATTCACTCGCCCAGGCAATGATCACCGGCCCTGTAGCC
GCCCGGCTCGGCGAAAGGCGGGCACTCATGCTCGGAATGATTGCCGACGGCACAGGCTACATCCTGCTTG
CCTTCGCGACACGGGGATGGATGGCGTTCCCGATCATGGTCCTGCTTGCTTCGGGTGGCATCGGAATGCC
GGCGCTGCAAGCAATGTTGTCCAGGCAGGTGGATGAGGAACGTCAGGGGCAGCTGCAAGGCTCACTGGCG
GCGCTCACCAGCCTGACCTCGATCGTCGGACCCCTCCTCTTCACGGCGATCTATGCGGCTTCTATAACAA
CGTGGAACGGGTGGGCATGGATTGCAGGCGCTGCCCTCTACTTGCTCTGCCTGCCGGCGCTGCGTCGCGG
GCTTTGGAGCGGCGCAGGGCAACGAGCCGATCGCTGATCGTGGAAACGATAGGCCTATGCCATGCGGGTC
AAGGCGACTTCCGGCAAGCTATACGCGCCCTAGAATTGTCAATTTTAATCCTCTGTTTATCGGCAGTTCG
TAGAGCGCGCCGTGCGTCCCGAGCGATACTGAGCGAAGCAAGTGCGTCGAGCAGTGCCCGCTTGTTCCTG
AAATGCCAGTAAAGCGCTGGCTGCTGAACCCCCAGCCGGAACTGACCCCACAAGGCCCTAGCGTTTGCAA
TGCACCAGGTCATCATTGACCCAGGCGTGTTCCACCAGGCCGCTGCCTCGCAACTCTTCGCAGGCTTCGC
CGACCTGCTCGCGCCACTTCTTCACGCGGGTGGAATCCGATCCGCACATGAGGCGGAAGGTTTCCAGCTT
GAGCGGGTACGGCTCCCGGTGCGAGCTGAAATAGTCGAACATCCGTCGGGCCGTCGGCGACAGCTTGCGG
TACTTCTCCCATATGAATTTCGTGTAGTGGTCGCCAGCAAACAGCACGACGATTTCCTCGTCGATCAGGA
CCTGGCAACGGGACGTTTTCTTGCCACGGTCCAGGACGCGGAAGCGGTGCAGCAGCGACACCGATTCCAG
GTGCCCAACGCGGTCGGACGTGAAGCCCATCGCCGTCGCCTGTAGGCGCGACAGGCATTCCTCGGCCTTC
GTGTAATACCGGCCATTGATCGACCAGCCCAGGTCCTGGCAAAGCTCGTAGAACGTGAAGGTGATCGGCT
CGCCGATAGGGGTGCGCTTCGCGTACTCCAACACCTGCTGCCACACCAGTTCGTCATCGTCGGCCCGCAG
CTCGACGCCGGTGTAGGTGATCTTCACGTCCTTGTTGACGTGGAAAATGACCTTGTTTTGCAGCGCCTCG
CGCGGGATTTTCTTGTTGCGCGTGGTGAACAGGGCAGAGCGGGCCGTGTCGTTTGGCATCGCTCGCATCG
TGTCCGGCCACGGCGCAATATCGAACAAGGAAAGCTGCATTTCCTTGATCTGCTGCTTCGTGTGTTTCAG
CAACGCGGCCTGCTTGGCCTCGCTGACCTGTTTTGCCAGGTCCTCGCCGGCGGTTTTTCGCTTCTTGGTC
GTCATAGTTCCTCGCGTGTCGATGGTCATCGACTTCGCCAAACCTGCCGCCTCCTGTTCGAGACGACGCG
AACGCTCCACGGCGGCCGATGGCGCGGGCAGGGCAGGGGGAGCCAGTTGCACGCTGTCGCGCTCGATCTT
GGCCGTAGCTTGCTGGACCATCGAGCCGACGGACTGGAAGGTTTCGCGGGGCGCACGCATGACGGTGCGG
CTTGCGATGGTTTCGGCATCCTCGGCGGAAAACCCCGCGTCGATCAGTTCTTGCCTGTATGCCTTCCGGT
CAAACGTCCGATTCATTCACCCTCCTTGCGGGATTGCCCCGACTCACGCCGGGGCAATGTGCCCTTATTC
CTGATTTGACCCGCCTGGTGCCTTGGTGTCCAGATAATCCACCTTATCGGCAATGAAGTCGGTCCCGTAG
ACCGTCTGGCCGTCCTTCTCGTACTTGGTATTCCGAATCTTGCCCTGCACGAATACCAGCTCCGCGAAGT
CGCTCTTCTTGATGGAGCGCATGGGGACGTGCTTGGCAATCACGCGCACCCCCCGGCCGTTTTAGCGGCT
AAAAAAGTCATGGCTCTGCCCTCGGGCGGACCACGCCCATCATGACCTTGCCAAGCTCGTCCTGCTTCTC
TTCGATCTTCGCCAGCAGGGCGAGGATCGTGGCATCACCGAACCGCGCCGTGCGCGGGTCGTCGGTGAGC
CAGAGTTTCAGCAGGCCGCCCAGGCGGCCCAGGTCGCCATTGATGCGGGCCAGCTCGCGGACGTGCTCAT
AGTCCACGACGCCCGTGATTTTGTAGCCCTGGCCGACGGCCAGCAGGTAGGCCTACAGGCTCATGCCGGC
CGCCGCCGCCTTTTCCTCAATCGCTCTTCGTTCGTCTGGAAGGCAGTACACCTTGATAGGTGGGCTGCCC
TTCCTGGTTGGCTTGGTTTCATCAGCCATCCGCTTGCCCTCATCTGTTACGCCGGCGGTAGCCGGCCAGC
CTCGCAGAGCAGGATTCCCGTTGAGCACCGCCAGGTGCGAATAAGGGACAGTGAAGAAGGAACACCCGCT
CGCGGGTGGGCCTACTTCACCTATCCTGCCCGGCTGACGCCGTTGGATACACCAAGGAAAGTCTACACGA
ACCCTTTGGCAAAATCCTGTATATCGTGCGAAAAAGGATGGATATACCGAAAAAATCGCTATAATGACCC
CGAAGCAGGGTTATGCAGCGGAAAAGATCCGTCGACCCTTTCCGACGCTCACCGGGCTGGTTGCCCTCGC
CGCTGGGCTGGCGGCCGTCTATGGCCCTGCAAACGCGCCAGAAACGCCGTCGAAGCCGTGTGCGAGACAC
CGCGGCCGCCGGCGTTGTGGATACCTCGCGGAAAACTTGGCCCTCACTGACAGATGAGGGGCGGACGTTG
ACACTTGAGGGGCCGACTCACCCGGCGCGGCGTTGACAGATGAGGGGCAGGCTCGATTTCGGCCGGCGAC
GTGGAGCTGGCCAGCCTCGCAAATCGGCGAAAACGCCTGATTTTACGCGAGTTTCCCACAGATGATGTGG
ACAAGCCTGGGGATAAGTGCCCTGCGGTATTGACACTTGAGGGGCGCGACTACTGACAGATGAGGGGCGC
GATCCTTGACACTTGAGGGGCAGAGTGCTGACAGATGAGGGGCGCACCTATTGACATTTGAGGGGCTGTC
CACAGGCAGAAAATCCAGCATTTGCAAGGGTTTCCGCCCGTTTTTCGGCCACCGCTAACCTGTCTTTTAA
CCTGCTTTTAAACCAATATTTATAAACCTTGTTTTTAACCAGGGCTGCGCCCTGTGCGCGTGACCGCGCA
CGCCGAAGGGGGGTGCCCCCCCTTCTCGAACCCTCCCGGCCCGCTAACGCGGGCCTCCCATCCCCCCAGG
GGCTGCGCCCCTCGGCCGCGAACGGCCTCACCCCAAAAATGGCAGCCAAGCTGACCACTTCTGCGCTCGG
CCCTTCCGGCTGGCTGGTTTATTGCTGATAAATCTGGAGCCGGTGAGCGTGGGTCTCGCGGTATCATTGC
AGCACTGGGGCCAGATGGTAAGCCCTCCCGTATCGTAGTTATCTACACGACGGGGAGTCAGGCAACTATG
GATGAACGAAATAGACAGATCGCTGAGATAGGTGCCTCACTGATTAAGCATTGGTAACTGTCAGACCAAG
TTTACTCATATATACTTTAGATTGATTTAAAACTTCATTTTTAATTTAAAAGGATCTAGGTGAAGATCCT
TTTTGATAATCTCATGACCAAAATCCCTTAACGTGAGTTTTCGTTCCACTGAGCGTCAGACCCCGTAGAA
AAGATCAAAGGATCTTCTTGAGATCCTTTTTTTCTGCGCGTAATCTGCTGCTTGCAAACAAAAAAACCAC
CGCTACCAGCGGTGGTTTGTTTGCCGGATCAAGAGCTACCAACTCTTTTTCCGAAGGTAACTGGCTTCAG
CAGAGCGCAGATACCAAATACTGTTCTTCTAGTGTAGCCGTAGTTAGGCCACCACTTCAAGAACTCTGTA
GCACCGCCTACATACCTCGCTCTGCTAATCCTGTTACCAGTGGCTGCTGCCAGTGGCGATAAGTCGTGTC
TTACCGGGTTGGACTCAAGACGATAGTTACCGGATAAGGCGCAGCGGTCGGGCTGAACGGGGGGTTCGTG
CACACAGCCCAGCTTGGAGCGAACGACCTACACCGAACTGAGATACCTACAGCGTGAGCTATGAGAAAGC
GCCACGCTTCCCGAAGGGAGAAAGGCGGACAGGTATCCGGTAAGCGGCAGGGTCGGAACAGGAGAGCGCA
CGAGGGAGCTTCCAGGGGGAAACGCCTGGTATCTTTATAGTCCTGTCGGGTTTCGCCACCTCTGACTTGA
GCGTCGATTTTTGTGATGCTCGTCAGGGGGGCGGAGCCTATGGAAAAACGCCAGCAACGCGGCCTTTTTA
CGGTTCCTGGCCTTTTGCTGGCCTTTTGCTCACATGTTCTTTCCTGCGTTATCCCCTGATTCTGTGGATA
ACCGTATTACCGCCTTTGAGTGAGCTGATACCGCTCGCCGCAGCCGAACGACCGAGCGCAGCGAGTCAGT
GAGCGAGGAAGCGGAAGAGCGCCCAATACGCAAACCGCCTCTCCCCGCGCGTTGGCCGATTCATTAATGC
AGCTGGCACGACAGGTTTCCCGACTGGAAAGCGGGCAGTGAGCGCAACGCAATTAATGTGAGTTAGCTCA
CTCATTAGGCACCCCAGGCTTTACACTTTATGCTTCCGGCTCGTATGTTGTGTGGAATTGTGAGCGGATA
ACAATTTCACACAGGAAACAGCTATGACCATGATTACGCCAAGCTAGCTTCCCGCTTGGTCGGGCCGCTT
CGCGAGGGCCCGTTGACGACAACGGTGCGATGGGTCCCGGCCCCGGTCAAGACGATGCCAATACGTTGCG
ACACTACGCCTTGGCACTTTTAGAATTGCCTTATCGTCCTGATAAGAAATGTCCGACCAGCTAAAGACAT
CGCGTCCAATCAAAGCCTAGAAAATATAGGCGAAGGGACGCTAATAAGTCTTTCATAAGACCGCGCAAAT
CTAAAAATATCCTTAGATTCACGATGCGGCACTTCGGATGACTTCCGAGCGAGCCTGGAACCTCAGAAAA
ACGTCTGAGAGATACCGCGGATCTCACACAGGAAATTTCGCAACGCAAAATGCTGAATTTAGCAGGCAAG
TTTCCTGATAAAGGGCCCTGTGAGTGCGACATTCGACGCGCGAAAGCGAGTTGACGGCGCCCGAAATTTT
CTTAGAGTTCGTTCAAGCTTCGGTTTCGGGGAGCCGCTAAGGGATGCGGACCCAGCCGGGTAAGTCGCCG
GGAACTATGGAATAATCCTAATTTCTGTGCGGCAGGCGCGAGCTGCCGGAGCGAATATCATCCCTGTCGC
AAACAGCAGGTCAATCAACGGTGGGTAGCGGGCTGCTATCCAGCGGCGGATAAGACTTGTCGGAGGAATC
CTCTAGAAATAATTTTGTTTAACTTTAAGAAGGAGATATACCATGTCGTCGAAGATGAAACAACTGCCGC
TCTGGGTGGCAGCGCTGGCCATCCCCGGCACCGCGCTGGCCAACGCGGACGTCGCGAAGCTCATCAAGGA
CCCGAAGAACTGGGCTATGCAGGCAGGCAACTTCGAGAACCAGCGGTACTCGACCCTCAACCAGATTAAC
AAGAGCAACGTTAAAAACATGAAGGTCGCCTGGACCTTCAGCACGGGCGTGCTGCGGGGCCACGAGGGCG
GCCCCCTGGTGATCGGCGATACCCTCTTCGTCCACAGCCCGTTCCCCAACAAGGTCTTCGCCATCGACCT
CGAGACCCAGAAGATCAAGTGGAAGTATGAGCCGAAGCAGGACCCCTCCGTGATCCCGGTCATGTGCTGC
GACACCGTGAACCGGGGCCTCGCCTACGCGGAAGGCAAAGTCTTCCTCCAGCAGGCGGACACCATGCTCG
TGGCCCTGGACGCCAAGTCGGGCAAGAAGCTGTGGGAGGTCAAGAACGGCGACCCGAAGGTTGGCGGAAC
CAACACGAACGCTCCCCACGTCTTTAAGGATAAGGTCATCACGGGCATCTCCGGCGGTGAGTTCGGCATC
CGGGGCTATGTCGCCGCGTACGACATCAACACCGGCAAGCAGGTGTGGAAGGGTTATTCGACCGGCCCCG
ATGCGGAGATGCTGATGGACCCCGAAAAGACCATGACCTGGACGAATGGGAAGATGGCGCCCGTCGGCAA
GGACTCCTCGCTGAAGACCTGGCAGGGTGATCAGTGGAAGATCGGCGGTGGAACGACCTGGGGCTGGTAC
TCGTACGATCCCCAGGAGAACCTGATGTATTATGGCTCCGGAAACCCGTCGACCTGGAACCCGTCGCAGC
GGCCGGGCGACAACAAGTGGAGCATGACCCTGTGGGCGCGCGATGTGGACACCGGCAAGGCGCGGTGGGT
GTACCAGATGACCCCCCACGACGAGTGGGACTTCGACGGCATCAACGAGGTCATCCTCGCCGATGTCGAT
GTGAAGGGCAAGAAGCGGAAGGTCGCCGTCCACTTCGACCGCAACGGCTTCGCCTACACCATGGACCGGG
TGTCCGGCGAGCTGCTCGTGGCGGAGAAGTACGACCCCAAGGTGAACTGGGCGACGCATGTCGACATGAA
CACCGGGCGCCCCCAGGTCGTGGCCAAGTACTCGACGCGCCAGAACGGCGAGGATGTGAATACCAAGGGG
GTGTGCCCCGCCGCGCTGGGCACGAAGGATCAGCAGCCGGCGGCGTTCAGCCCAAAGAACGGCCTGTTTT
ACGTCCCGACCAACCACGTCTGCATGGACTATGAGCCCTTCCGCGTCGAGTATACCGCAGGTCAGCCCTA
CGTGGGCGCGACCCTCTCGATGTTCCCGGCCCCGGGCAGCCATGGGGGGATGGGGAATTTCATCACCTGG
GACGCCGGCAAGGGAAAGATCGTCCAGAGCAAGCCGGAAAAGTTTTCGGTCTGGTCCGGCGCCCTCGTCA
CGGCCGGCGGCATCGCGTGCTACGGCACCCTCGAGGGCTACCTCAAGTGCGTCGACGCTGATGACATCAA
CAAGGAACTCTTCAAGTTCAAGACCCCCAGCGGCATCATCGGGAACGTCAACACGTGGGAGTACAAGGGG
AAGCAGTACATCGGCATCCTGTCGGGCATCGGCGGGTGGGCGGGTATCGGCCTGGCTGCCGGGCTCGAGA
AGCCGACCGACGGCCTCGGGGCGGTCGGCGGCTACGCCGAGCTCGCGTCGTATACCGAGCTGGGCGGAAC
GAT
Features (pLannotate 1.2.2; 21 found; start..end, strand, type, name):
     47..66      +  CDS            7xHis (fragment): 6xHis affinity tag
     93..149     -  misc_feature   MCS: pUC18/19 multiple cloning site
    146..303     +  CDS            lacZα (fragment): LacZα fragment of β-galactosidase; lacZ fragment
    309..408     -  misc_feature   bom (fragment): basis of mobility region from pBR322
    510..545     -  CDS            rop (fragment): Rop protein, which maintains plasmids at low copy number; rop
    610..1252    -  CDS            TetR (fragment): tetracycline resistance regulatory protein; tetR
   1358..2557    +  CDS            TcR: tetracycline efflux protein; tetA; confers resistance to tetracycline
   2616..2768    -  CDS            tetR (fragment): TETR1_ECOLX - Experimental evidence at protein level: Swiss-Prot protein existence level 1. TetR is the repressor of the tetracycline resistance element; its N-terminal region forms a helix-turn-helix structure and binds DNA. Binding of tetracycline to TetR reduces the repressor affinity for the tetracycline resistance gene (tetA) promoter operator sites. From Escherichia coli.
   2788..3936    -  CDS            trfA: trans-acting replication protein that binds to and activates oriV
   4066..4170    -  CDS            traI (fragment): TRAI6_ECOLX - Experimental evidence at protein level: Swiss-Prot protein existence level 1. The initiation process of transfer DNA synthesis requires the interaction of at least three plasmid-specific components (TraH, I, and J) at the transfer origin resulting in the assembly of a specialised nucleoprotein complex - the relaxosome. Site- and strand-specific cleavage at the transfer origin is dependent on TraI and TraJ. From Escherichia coli.
   4208..4579    -  CDS            traJ: oriT-recognizing protein; traJ
   4612..4721    -  oriT           oriT: incP origin of transfer
   4874..5505    +  rep_origin     oriV: incP origin of replication
   5583..5796    +  CDS            bla(M) (fragment): β-lactamase lacking the signal sequence; bla(M); allows cytosolic expression of β-lactamase
   5968..6556    +  rep_origin     ori: high-copy-number ColE1/pMB1/pBR322/pUC origin of replication
   6739..6831    +  CDS            lacI (fragment): lac repressor; lacI; The lac repressor binds to the lac operator to inhibit transcription in E. coli. This inhibition can be relieved by adding lactose or isopropyl-β-D-thiogalactopyranoside (IPTG).
   6844..6865    +  protein_bind   CAP binding site: CAP binding activates transcription in the presence of cAMP. E. coli catabolite activator protein
   6880..6910    +  promoter       lac promoter: promoter for the E. coli lac operon
   6918..6934    +  protein_bind   lac operator: The lac repressor binds to the lac operator to inhibit transcription in E. coli. This inhibition can be relieved by adding lactose or isopropyl-β-D-thiogalactopyranoside (IPTG). lac repressor encoded by lacI
   7644..7666    +  RBS            RBS: efficient ribosome binding site from bacteriophage T7 gene 10 (Olins and Rangwala, 1989)
   7736..16      +  CDS            DHM1_METME (across the origin): Experimental evidence at protein level: Swiss-Prot protein existence level 1. Catalyzes the oxidation of primary alcohols including methanol. From Methylophilus methylotrophus (Bacterium W3A1).
