[The description below was written by a language model from this plasmid's Addgene catalogue record and pLannotate feature annotations shown in this document.]
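Description:
JGI_018313 is a broad-host-range bacterial expression plasmid of about 9.5 kb, built on the pCM80_PxoxF backbone and carrying a synthetic gene, FAM1_3630, inserted by Gibson assembly. The backbone combines an IncP replication system (oriV plus the trfA replication initiator) with a ColE1/pMB1-type origin, so it can be maintained in E. coli and also replicate in a wide range of other Gram-negative bacteria. The IncP oriT and traJ, along with a traI fragment, allow it to be mobilised by conjugation when transfer functions are supplied in trans. Selection is by tetracycline through the tetA efflux gene, with tetR sequences alongside it, and the record lists the plasmid as low copy. Fragments of bla, lacI, rop, bom and lacZα are remnants of the vector's construction history rather than functional elements.

The insert appears in the feature table as an open reading frame spanning the sequence origin that resembles the large subunit of methanol dehydrogenase from Methylophilus methylotrophus, an enzyme that oxidises primary alcohols. This fits the stated purpose of studying rare earth element-dependent alcohol dehydrogenases. A T7 gene 10 ribosome binding site lies upstream of the gene, and a His-tag sequence lies just downstream, apparently giving a C-terminal affinity tag for purification. The backbone name implies expression from an xoxF promoter, which the annotation does not detect. It would presumably occupy the unannotated stretch between the vector's lac promoter/operator and the RBS. The natural source organism of the FAM1_3630 sequence is not stated. The plasmid belongs to a collection of candidate enzymes made for expression and functional characterisation.
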