Addgene plasmid #158834: JGI_018313
Purpose: Rare earth element alcohol dehydrogenases
Depositing lab: Joint Genome Institute. Publication: Rare earth element alcohol dehydrogenases widely occur among globally distributed, numerically abundant and environmentally important microbes. Huang J, Yu Z, Groom J, Cheng JF, Tarver A, Yoshikuni Y, Chistoserdova L. ISME J. 2019 Aug;13(8):2005-2017. doi: 10.1038/s41396-019-0414-z. Epub 2019 Apr 5. PubMed 30952993.
Backbone
  Vector backbone: pCM80_PxoxF
  Vector type: Synthetic Biology
Growth in bacteria
  Bacterial resistance: Tetracycline, 10 μg/mL
  Growth temperature: 37°C
  Growth strain: Top10
  Copy number: Low Copy
Gene/Insert
  Gene/Insert name: FAM1_3630 (alt name: Batch190_p041)
  Species: Synthetic
  Cloning method: Gibson Cloning
Terms and licenses: Academic/Nonprofit Terms; Industry Terms: Not Available to Industry
Depositor comments: pCM80_PxoxF vector with FAM1_3630 insert, JGI ICE Registry: https://registry.jgi.doe.gov/entry/18313
How to cite: JGI_018313 was a gift from Joint Genome Institute (Addgene plasmid # 158834 ; http://n2t.net/addgene:158834 ; RRID:Addgene_158834)
