>Addgene plasmid #158834 | JGI_018313 | depositor partial sequence | sequence record 306544 | gene insert with vector overlaps
GACTTGTCGGAGGAATCCTCTAGAAATAATTTTGTTTAACTTTAAGAAGGAGATATACCATGTCGTCGAA
GATGAAACAACTGCCGCTCTGGGTGGCAGCGCTGGCCATCCCCGGCACCGCGCTGGCCAACGCGGACGTC
GCGAAGCTCATCAAGGACCCGAAGAACTGGGCTATGCAGGCAGGCAACTTCGAGAACCAGCGGTACTCGA
CCCTCAACCAGATTAACAAGAGCAACGTTAAAAACATGAAGGTCGCCTGGACCTTCAGCACGGGCGTGCT
GCGGGGCCACGAGGGCGGCCCCCTGGTGATCGGCGATACCCTCTTCGTCCACAGCCCGTTCCCCAACAAG
GTCTTCGCCATCGACCTCGAGACCCAGAAGATCAAGTGGAAGTATGAGCCGAAGCAGGACCCCTCCGTGA
TCCCGGTCATGTGCTGCGACACCGTGAACCGGGGCCTCGCCTACGCGGAAGGCAAAGTCTTCCTCCAGCA
GGCGGACACCATGCTCGTGGCCCTGGACGCCAAGTCGGGCAAGAAGCTGTGGGAGGTCAAGAACGGCGAC
CCGAAGGTTGGCGGAACCAACACGAACGCTCCCCACGTCTTTAAGGATAAGGTCATCACGGGCATCTCCG
GCGGTGAGTTCGGCATCCGGGGCTATGTCGCCGCGTACGACATCAACACCGGCAAGCAGGTGTGGAAGGG
TTATTCGACCGGCCCCGATGCGGAGATGCTGATGGACCCCGAAAAGACCATGACCTGGACGAATGGGAAG
ATGGCGCCCGTCGGCAAGGACTCCTCGCTGAAGACCTGGCAGGGTGATCAGTGGAAGATCGGCGGTGGAA
CGACCTGGGGCTGGTACTCGTACGATCCCCAGGAGAACCTGATGTATTATGGCTCCGGAAACCCGTCGAC
CTGGAACCCGTCGCAGCGGCCGGGCGACAACAAGTGGAGCATGACCCTGTGGGCGCGCGATGTGGACACC
GGCAAGGCGCGGTGGGTGTACCAGATGACCCCCCACGACGAGTGGGACTTCGACGGCATCAACGAGGTCA
TCCTCGCCGATGTCGATGTGAAGGGCAAGAAGCGGAAGGTCGCCGTCCACTTCGACCGCAACGGCTTCGC
CTACACCATGGACCGGGTGTCCGGCGAGCTGCTCGTGGCGGAGAAGTACGACCCCAAGGTGAACTGGGCG
ACGCATGTCGACATGAACACCGGGCGCCCCCAGGTCGTGGCCAAGTACTCGACGCGCCAGAACGGCGAGG
ATGTGAATACCAAGGGGGTGTGCCCCGCCGCGCTGGGCACGAAGGATCAGCAGCCGGCGGCGTTCAGCCC
AAAGAACGGCCTGTTTTACGTCCCGACCAACCACGTCTGCATGGACTATGAGCCCTTCCGCGTCGAGTAT
ACCGCAGGTCAGCCCTACGTGGGCGCGACCCTCTCGATGTTCCCGGCCCCGGGCAGCCATGGGGGGATGG
GGAATTTCATCACCTGGGACGCCGGCAAGGGAAAGATCGTCCAGAGCAAGCCGGAAAAGTTTTCGGTCTG
GTCCGGCGCCCTCGTCACGGCCGGCGGCATCGCGTGCTACGGCACCCTCGAGGGCTACCTCAAGTGCGTC
GACGCTGATGACATCAACAAGGAACTCTTCAAGTTCAAGACCCCCAGCGGCATCATCGGGAACGTCAACA
CGTGGGAGTACAAGGGGAAGCAGTACATCGGCATCCTGTCGGGCATCGGCGGGTGGGCGGGTATCGGCCT
GGCTGCCGGGCTCGAGAAGCCGACCGACGGCCTCGGGGCGGTCGGCGGCTACGCCGAGCTCGCGTCGTAT
ACCGAGCTGGGCGGAACGATGACCGTGTTCGCCCTCCCGGCCGAAAACCTCTATTTTCAGGGACATCATC
ACCATCACCATCACCACTGACAGCT
